Addgene plasmid #225602: pEND-320_Cacnes_ori
Purpose: (Empty Backbone) Cutibacterium acnes replicative plasmid for recombinant expression. pBRESP36A-based vector optimized for reduced size and modular assembly, harbouring a low-copy pBR322 E. coli ori
Depositing lab: Marc Güell. Depositing organization: Universitat Pompeu Fabra. Publication: Synthetically programmed antioxidant delivery by a domesticated skin commensal. Nevot G, Santos-Moreno J, Campama-Sanz N, Toloza L, Parra-Cid C, Jansen PAM, Barbier I, Ledesma-Amaro R, van den Bogaard EH, Guell M. Cell Syst. 2025 Feb 19;16(2):101169. doi: 10.1016/j.cels.2025.101169. Epub 2025 Feb 6. PubMed 39919749.
Backbone
  Vector backbone: pBRESP36A
  Vector type: Bacterial Expression, Synthetic Biology
  Selectable markers: Erythromycin
Growth in bacteria
  Bacterial resistance: Ampicillin, 100 μg/mL
  Growth temperature: 37°C
  Growth strain: DH5alpha
  Copy number: Low Copy
Gene/Insert
  Gene/Insert name: None
Terms and licenses: Academic/Nonprofit Terms; Industry Terms: Not Available to Industry
How to cite: pEND-320_Cacnes_ori was a gift from Marc Güell (Addgene plasmid # 225602 ; http://n2t.net/addgene:225602 ; RRID:Addgene_225602)
