[The description below was written by a language model from this plasmid's Addgene catalogue record and pLannotate feature annotations shown in this document.]
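Description:
pEND-320_Cacnes_ori is an empty-backbone shuttle vector for recombinant expression in the skin commensal Cutibacterium acnes. It is derived from pBRESP36A, trimmed to a smaller size and reorganised for modular assembly. The sequenced plasmid is about 7 kb and carries no insert, so it is meant as a chassis into which expression cassettes are assembled rather than as a ready-made expression construct. The record does not state a promoter, a cloning site layout or an assembly standard.

The annotated part of the plasmid is essentially a pBR322-type E. coli maintenance module. It comprises a ColE1/pMB1-family origin, the rop gene, whose product holds copy number down (consistent with the low-copy designation), and the bom basis-of-mobility region. A small predicted E. coli open reading frame typical of pBR322 sequence is also present. Selection in E. coli is by ampicillin, through TEM beta-lactamase (bla) expressed from its own AmpR promoter. Immediately adjacent lies ermE from Saccharopolyspora erythraea, a 23S rRNA adenine dimethylase that confers resistance to macrolide, lincosamide and streptogramin B antibiotics. This matches the listed erythromycin marker and presumably provides selection in C. acnes.

The automated feature table leaves roughly the first 2.9 kb unannotated. The replication functions that let the plasmid persist autonomously in C. acnes, implied by its name and stated purpose, probably lie in this region, but the record does not identify them. The associated work concerns engineering C. acnes as a programmable skin commensal for delivering antioxidant activities.
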