Features (pLannotate 1.2.2; 7 found; start..end, strand, type, name):
   2921..3301    -  CDS            YPB1_ECOLX: Protein predicted: Swiss-Prot protein existence level 4. From Escherichia coli.
   3318..3509    +  CDS            rop: Rop protein, which maintains plasmids at low copy number; rop
   3611..3751    +  misc_feature   bom: basis of mobility region from pBR322
   3937..4525    -  rep_origin     ori: high-copy-number ColE1/pMB1/pBR322/pUC origin of replication
   4611..5468    -  CDS            bla: BLAT_ECOLX - Experimental evidence at protein level: Swiss-Prot protein existence level 1. TEM-type are the most prevalent beta-lactamases in enterobacteria; they hydrolyze the beta-lactam bond in susceptible beta-lactam antibiotics, thus conferring resistance to penicillins and cephalosporins. TEM-3 and TEM-4 are capable of hydrolyzing cefotaxime and ceftazidime. TEM-5 is capable of hydrolyzing ceftazidime. TEM-6 is capable of hydrolyzing ceftazidime and aztreonam. TEM-8/CAZ-2, TEM- 16/CAZ-7 and TEM-24/CAZ-6 are markedly active against ceftazidime. IRT- 4 shows resistance to beta-lactamase in
   5469..5573    -  promoter       AmpR promoter: bla
   5676..6818    -  CDS            ermE: ERME_SACEN - Experimental evidence at protein level: Swiss-Prot protein existence level 1. This protein produces a dimethylation of the adenine residue at position 2085 in 23S rRNA, resulting in reduced affinity between ribosomes and macrolide-lincosamide-streptogramin B antibiotics. From Saccharopolyspora erythraea (strain ATCC 11635 / DSM 40517 / JCM 4748 / NBRC 13426 / NCIMB 8594 / NRRL 2338).
>Addgene plasmid #225602 | pEND-320_Cacnes_ori | addgene full sequence | sequence record 451377 | Addgene NGS Result
TCTAGAGGAAATCAGAGCTTGAGGCTGCCGGAGCGACGGTAGACCCGTCCGGTTGGGTGGTGCCACTGCG
TGCACTCAAGGTCGTTTTTGGGGTGTCAGATGTGACCTCGAATGCGGAATTCATAGGATAGATTCTGGAA
ACTTTACCGTCCGAGCTCAGGCTTACCTTACTCGAGCAATAAACAGTTGATAGGGCTTCTCCGTTACCAT
GGTTCAGCCAAAAAACTTAAGACCGCCGGTCTTGTCCACTACCTTGCAGTAATGCGGTGGACAGGATCGG
CGGTTTTCTTTTCTCTTCTCAATTCTTCTGACCTGTAACGAATAATAGATAGTAAAGTAGTCTCCGATTG
AGTTTTCTCTGCCGAGTCCCACCCAGTTCTGTGATTTCAGTAAGTTGGTAATTGATACACTGTTGCGAGA
ACTGGTGCCTGGTAGTAGATAGGTTGTTATTGAGTAAGAAGGTAAAGTGAACGAAATCCCTGAAACTGAG
ACTGTAGAAAATAAGCTTGTCCAGACTATTGGATCCAAGAGATTTCTACACGATTGAGCACTGTCTCCTG
CAGGCTCGGTACCAAATTCCAGAAAAGAGGCCTCCCGAAAGGGGGGCCTTTTTTCGTTTTGGTCCTAATA
GATAAAGGATAGGTCTGGTAGTGTTGTTCGTTCTCGCAGGTAAATCAATAATACTCTGCAGTTCCGTAGA
CTTTTCAGTGGGACAGGGTAGCGATAACAGATAGATTGTAATAAGACACAGTAGGTGCTCGTAGTTGCGT
GAAGAGAACCGCTCAGGAAATCCAGTCAGAAGTATTGGTAATCGTTGAAAACTCAGTCGACGCACTTACT
GAAGACGTCCTATTACACTCGTCGTTGGAAACTGAAGATGCGGCCGCGGAAACACAGAAAAAAGCCCGCA
CCTGACAGTGCGGGCTTTTTTTTTCGACCAAAGGTAGCGAACGACGAGTCACTGTTGAGGATAAATACTT
TCTCTACTAGCTAGCTGTTACACAGGTCCTCAGCGGCGCGCCCGCCCGGTCATGACGCTGAGTTAGTGGC
GCAGCTGCGCTCTGAGAACGAGTTTCGACCCTGACAGCCGGCGAGCTGTTCAGGCGAAGATCGCACAGCT
GCGCGAGGAACTAGCCGCAATGCCCGAACACGCCCCAGCCATCCCTTGGAGCAGGTGGCAGCGTCAGGGG
AGTCGGGGGATGTTTGGCAGGGGATGTGGAAAGAGAGTTCGCTTTGCTCACATGGCTCAACCGGGTAACT
AACTGATATGGGCTCTTCGTCGCCCACTTTGAACACGCCGAGGAATGGACCACGCTGAACGTGACTCGCA
TGCTTCACTGCATGTATGGATTCGTTCGAGACTTTGTTCCCTGAGAGCTGGCTGCCACGCAAGCCGCTGG
CGTCAGCCGAGAAGTCTGGGGCGTACCGGCACGTGACTCGGCAGAGGGCGCTGGAGCTGCCTTACATCGA
AGCGAACCCGTTGGTCATGCAGTCCTTGGTCATCACCGATCGAGATGCTTCGGATGCTGACTGGGCCGCA
GACCTCGCTGGGCTGCCTTCACCGTCCTACGTGTCCATGAACCGTGTCACGACCACCGGACACATCGTCT
ATGCCTTGAAGAACCCTGTGTGTCTGACCGATGCCGCGCGGCGACGGCCTATCAACCTGCTCGCCCGCGT
CGAGCAGGGCCTATGCGACGTTCTCGGCGGCGATGCATCCTACGGGCACCGGATCACAAAGAACCCGCTC
AGCACCGCCCATGCGACCCTCTGGGGCCCCGCAGACGCGCTCTACGAGCTGCGCGCCCTCGCACACACCC
TCGACGAGATCCACGCACTGCCGGAGGCAGGGAACCCGCGTCGCAACGTCACCCGATCAACGGTCGGCCG
CAACGTCACCCTGTTCGACACCACCCGCATGTGGGCATACCGGGCCGTCCGGCACTCCTGGGGCGGCCCG
GTCGCCGAATGGGAGCACACCGTATTCGAGCACATCCACCTACTGAACGAAACGATCATCGCCGACGAGT
TCGCCACAGGCCCCCTCGGCTTGAACGAACTTAAGCACTTATCTCGATCCATTTCCCGATGGGTCTGGCG
CAACTTCACCCCCGAAACCTTCCGCGCACGCCAGAAAGCGATCAGCCTCCGTGGAGCATCCAAAGGCGGC
AAAGAAGGCGGCCACAAAGGCGGCATTGCCAGTGGCGCATCACGGCGTGCCCATACCCGTCAACAGTTCT
TGGAGGGTCTGTCATGACCACACGTGAACGCCTCCCCCGCAACGGCTACAGCATCGCCGCCGCTGCGAAA
AAGCTCGGTGTCTCCGAGTCCACCGTCAAGCGGTGGACTTCCGAGCCACGCGAGGAGTTCGTGGCCCGCG
TTGCCGCACGCCACGCGCGGATTCGTGAGCTGCGCTCGGAGGGTCAGAGCATGCGTGCGATTGCTGCCGA
GGTCGGGGTTTCCGTGGGCACCGTGCACTACGCGCTGAACAAGAATCGAACTGACGCATGACCGTAACGC
CGCACGATGAGCATTTTCTTGATCGTGCACCGCTTGGCACTACGTTCGCGTGCGGTTGCACAGTGCGCGC
CACGTTCTTATCCTGCGGCCATTGTGGCTACAGCCAATGGGGGGCATCAGCAACGGACGTTGAACCCGGT
GGGCAAGTGTTACTCAGGGGGACATGCCCAGTCTGCGGCGCTCGGATTGACGGTATGGCAGTCGTGCATG
CGGCCCCACCGTCAAACTCATTCAGGTATCAGTGAGAACCCTCATGGCACCCCCTCGTGACACGTTCTCG
TTGCGATCAGCTGCGGCCAAGCTGATCTTCGGGCAGCGTTGGGTCCTGGCCACGGGTGCGCATGATCGTG
CTCCTGTCGTTGAGGACCCGGCTAGGCTGGCGGGGTTGCCTTACTGATCAGCAGAATGAATCACCGATAC
GCGAGCGAACGTGAAGCGACTGCTGCTGCAAAACGTCTGCGACCTGAGCAACAACATGAATGGTCTTCGG
TTTCCGTGTTTCGTAAAGTCTGGAAACGCGGAAGTCAGCGCCCTGCACCATTATGTTCCGGATCTGCATC
GCAGGATGCTGCTGGCTACCCTGTGGAACACCTACATCTGTATTAACGAAGCGCTGGCATTGACCCTGAG
TGATTTTTCTCTGGTCCCGCCGCATCCATACCGCCAGTTGTTTACCCTCACAACGTTCCAGTAACCGGGC
ATGTTCATCATCAGTAACCCGTATCGTGAGCATCCTCTCTCGTTTCATCGGTATCATTACCCCCATGAAC
AGAAATCCCCCTTACACGGAGGCATCAGTGACCAAACAGGAAAAAACCGCCCTTAACATGGCCCGCTTTA
TCAGAAGCCAGACATTAACGCTTCTGGAGAAACTCAACGAGCTGGACGCGGATGAACAGGCAGACATCTG
TGAATCGCTTCACGACCACGCTGATGAGCTTTACCGCAGCTGCCTCGCGCGTTTCGGTGATGACGGTGAA
AACCTCTGACACATGCAGCTCCCGGAGACGGTCACAGCTTGTCTGTAAGCGGATGCCGGGAGCAGACAAG
CCCGTCAGGGCGCGTCAGCGGGTGTTGGCGGGTGTCGGGGCGCAGCCATGACCCAGTCACGTAGCGATAG
CGGAGTGTATACTGGCTTAACTATGCGGCATCAGAGCAGATTGTACTGAGAGTGCACCATATGCGGTGTG
AAATACCGCACAGATGCGTAAGGAGAAAATACCGCATCAGGCGCTCTTCCGCTTCCTCGCTCACTGACTC
GCTGCGCTCGGTCGTTCGGCTGCGGCGAGCGGTATCAGCTCACTCAAAGGCGGTAATACGGTTATCCACA
GAATCAGGGGATAACGCAGGAAAGAACATGTGAGCAAAAGGCCAGCAAAAGGCCAGGAACCGTAAAAAGG
CCGCGTTGCTGGCGTTTTTCCATAGGCTCCGCCCCCCTGACGAGCATCACAAAAATCGACGCTCAAGTCA
GAGGTGGCGAAACCCGACAGGACTATAAAGATACCAGGCGTTTCCCCCTGGAAGCTCCCTCGTGCGCTCT
CCTGTTCCGACCCTGCCGCTTACCGGATACCTGTCCGCCTTTCTCCCTTCGGGAAGCGTGGCGCTTTCTC
ATAGCTCACGCTGTAGGTATCTCAGTTCGGTGTAGGTCGTTCGCTCCAAGCTGGGCTGTGTGCACGAACC
CCCCGTTCAGCCCGACCGCTGCGCCTTATCCGGTAACTATCGTCTTGAGTCCAACCCGGTAAGACACGAC
TTATCGCCACTGGCAGCAGCCACTGGTAACAGGATTAGCAGAGCGAGGTATGTAGGCGGTGCTACAGAGT
TCTTGAAGTGGTGGCCTAACTACGGCTACACTAGAAGGACAGTATTTGGTATCTGCGCTCTGCTGAAGCC
AGTTACCTTCGGAAAAAGAGTTGGTAGCTCTTGATCCGGCAAACAAACCACCGCTGGTAGCGGTGGTTTT
TTTGTTTGCAAGCAGCAGATTACGCGCAGAAAAAAAGGATCTCAAGAAGATCCTTTGATCTTTTCTACGG
GGTCTGACGCTCAGTGGAACGAAAACTCACGTTAAGGGATTTTGGTCATGAGGCGCCTCACCAATGCTTG
ATGAGGGAGGCACCGATCTCGGCGATCTGACGGTTGCGCTCATCCATCGTGGCCTGGGAGCCGGTCGTGT
AGATCACCACGATGCGGCTGGGCTTACCGTCGGGACCGAGAGCCGCGATGATGCCACGCGAGCCGCGCTC
ACCAGCACCCGACTTGTCCGCGATGAACCAACCGGCCGGGAGCGCGCTGCGCAACAGCGGGCCAGCGACC
TTGTCGGCCTCCATCCAGTCGATCAGTTGCTGACGGGAGGCCAGAGTGAGGAGTTCACCGGTCAGGAGTT
TACGGAGGGTGGTAGCCATAGCCGCGGGCATAGTCGTGTCGCGCTCGTCGTTCGGGATAGCCTCATTAAG
TTCGGGTTCCCAACGGTCCAGACGGGTCACGTGGTCGCCCATGTTGTGGAGAAAAGCCGTCAGCTCTTTC
GGGCCACCGATGGTCGTCAACAGCAGATTGGCGGCAGTGTTGTCGGACATAGTGATGGCCGCGGAGCACA
GCTCGCGCACGGTCATCCCATCGGTCAGATGTTTCTCCGTGACCGGGGAGTATTCGACCAGGTCGTTCTG
GGAGTAATGAATGCGACGGCCCAGTTGCTCCTGCCCAGCATCCACCCGGCTAAGCACAGCGCCGCAGAGG
AGGACCTTGAACGTGGACATCATGGGGAAACGCTCCTCAGGGCGGAAAGACTCCAGAATCTTACCGGAGT
TCAGGTCCAACTCGATATAACCGACGCGCGCCCCCAGCTGATCCTCGGCGTCCTTGACCTTGACCAGGGT
TTCCGGATGGGCAAAAACCGGCAAGCAAAAGGCCGCAAAAAATGGGATAAGGGCAACGCGGAAGTGCTGG
ATCGACATACTCTTCCTTTTTCAATATTATTGAAGCATTTATCAGGGTTATTGTCTCATGAGCGGATACA
TATTTGAATGTATTTAGAAAAATAAACAAATAGGGGTTCCGCGACTAGTTCCCCGAAAAGTGCCACCTGA
CGTTAAGAAACCATTATTATCATGACATTAACCTATAAAAATAGGCGTATCACGAGGCCCTTTCGTCTAC
AATCAGCGCTGACCCGGACCGCCACGACGGCCTGGACGACCGCCGGTACGACCACCACCCGAAGGGCCAC
GACGACCACCCTGGTCGCCCTGCTCGCGCTCCCCGGTACGACCATCGTCGCGATTACGGCCAGAGGACCG
ACGGTCACCGTGGCCGGAGGCCTGACGGTCGCGACGGTCCTGACCACCCGTCCGACGGTCGCCACGATCC
TGGCCACCCGTACGGCGGTCACCACGATCCTGACCACCCGTACGACGGCCGCGCTGCGGTTGGCCACCGC
GCGGCTCGTTCTTCTGGTCAAGGCGCTCGAAGAGCCGCAGCCATTGCTCCGGCCGGACGTAGGCCACGAC
AGCACCACCACCCACGCCGGCATGGTCCAGCGCAGCCTCCACGCGACGACGAGGGTACTTGCGCAGGAGG
GAGGCTTGAATGTTGCCGCCGACACCAGTAAAACACAACTCCACCATGCTCTCGTAGCGCTCAAGGGCAG
CACCCTCCAACAGCGGTTCAGCGCGGCGACGCAGACGCATGATGGCGGAATCGACCTTCGGGACCGGCTT
GAACAAGCGGCGATCGACCTTCTCGACGAACTCCCACTCGAAGAGCGGCCAAGTCATGACCGTGAGGCGG
GACCAGCGGCCATAATCACCGGTGCGCTTACGGGCAAATTCGAGTTGGGTAACCATCGTGGCGGTTTCGA
TCGTCGGAGCCTCCAGGCACCAATCGACGATCGCAGACGTGATGCCGTACGGGATCGCGCCGACGAAGGC
AAACGGCTCGGGAGGGGGCTCGGCGGTCAGGAAGTCCGCGTTGACGACCTCGATATTCGGGTGGCCGGAC
AGCTTCTCACGCAGGGACTTCGCCAAGCGCGGGTCGATCTCGTAGCTCGTCACCTGGCGGGCCCGATCGG
CAAGCTCACGGGTCAGCAGACCCTCGCCTGGGCCAGCCTCCAGGACCGGAAGGTCGGGGCGCAGTTCGGC
CGTTTCCGCGATGCGGGCGATCGTCTTACGGTCACGAAGGAAATTCTGACCGAATTGACGGCGGTTGCGG
TCCCGCTCAGTACGGCCCAGGACCGGGCGGTTCTGGTTCGGGTGCTGGCGGTCCTGGTTGCGGCGACGCG
GGCGCGGTTGCTCGTCGGACGACGACATGACGATCTCCCGATGTGTCGTACGTATGGGAATTGACGAAAA
TCATATAGATTTTCAGTTGAAGTGTAGCACTGCATAGTGTCATCGAAGTGTCGGCGGCAACGGTATGCCC
GGTAGGGGGTGGGTCTGCCTTTCGGTTTCGTGAACCTGATGCGGCGACGCGCATGTAGCCGATAACCCCT
AGACTCGCCCGTGCAGATCGTCGGTGT
